>Addgene plasmid #62833 | pHL2021 | addgene partial sequence | sequence record 112476 | GFP-R 5'-CCATCTAATTCAACAAGAATTGGGACAAC-3'
GCATGCTCGCGGTACCTTTAATCAGGTTGTTCAGGTTAGTGACATAAGTCTGATGGTGCTTGCCGTAGTG
ATACTCGATGGTTTCCGCAGAAATGTGCGGTGCCAGAGCATCTTTAGCATATGGTAGTGCAGGTAATTCG
AATGACATTGCTACTCTCCTTTATTATTAATTTGCATACGTACAATAGCCTTATTGTGCGTATGGTCGAC
AGTCTCTCTATCACTGATAGGGATGTCAATCTCTATCACTGATAGGGACTCGAGGTGAAGACGAAAGGGC
CTCGTGATACGCCTATTTTTATAGGTTAATGTCATGATAATAATGGTTTCTTAGACGTCAGGTGGCACTT
TTCGGGGAAATGTGCGCGGAACCCCTATTTGTTTATTTTTCTAAATACATTCAAATATGTATCCGCTCAT
GAGACAATAACCCTGATAAATGCTTCAATAATATTGAAAAAGGAAGAGTATGAGTATTCAACATTTCCGT
GTCGCCCTTATTCCCTTTTTTGCGGCATTTTGCCTTCCTGTTTTTGCTCACCCAGAAACGCTGGTGAAAG
TAAAAGATGCTGAAGATCAGTTGGGTGCACGAGTGGGTTACATCGAACTGGATCTCAACAGCGGTAAGAT
CCTTGAGAGTTTTCGCCCCGAAGAACGTTTTCCAATGATGAGCACTTTTAAAGTTCTGCTATGTGGCGCG
GTATTATCCCGTATTGACGCCGGGCAAGAGCAACTCGGTCGCCGCATACACTATTCTCAGAATGACTTGG
TTGAGTACTCACCAGTCACAGAAAAGCATCTTACGGATGGCATGACAGTAAGAGAATTATGCAGTGCTGC
CATAACCATGAGTGATAACACTGCGGCCAACTTACTTCTGACAACGATCGG
