[The description below was written by a language model from this plasmid's Addgene catalogue record.]
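Description:
pHL2021 is a bacterial expression and synthetic-biology plasmid for use in Escherichia coli, built on a laboratory-made backbone whose origin is otherwise unrecorded. It replicates from a ColE1 origin and is selected with ampicillin through an AmpR marker. The record lists the copy number as unknown, and no feature table is available, so the arrangement below comes only from the catalogue description.

The plasmid carries two independently regulated expression cassettes. In the first, the PLlacO-1 promoter, a synthetic phage lambda PL derivative carrying lac operators and therefore repressed by LacI and inducible with IPTG, drives hfq behind a "T710" leader (apparently a phage T7 gene 10-type translation leader, though the record does not define it), and transcription ends at a T1 terminator. Hfq is the RNA chaperone that mediates pairing between small regulatory RNAs and their mRNA targets. In the second cassette, a PLtetO-1 promoter, described as an "m9" variant and controlled by TetR, drives a sodB leader fused to the N-terminal side of gfp, followed by the T1T2 terminators. The sodB leader is a well-known target of Hfq-dependent small RNA regulation, so the fusion turns regulation at that leader into a fluorescent readout.

Together these parts let Hfq levels be tuned with one inducer while target reporter expression is set separately. This fits the associated study of how small RNA activity is paradoxically suppressed at high Hfq concentrations. The small RNA itself does not appear to be encoded on this plasmid and would presumably be supplied from elsewhere.
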