Addgene plasmid #62833: pHL2021
Purpose: Lim Lab plasmid: AmpR + PLlacO-1::T710 hfq::T1 terminator + PLtetO-1m9::sodB::gfp::T1T2 terminator + ColE1
Depositing lab: Han Lim. Depositing organization: University of California, Berkeley. Publication: Paradoxical suppression of small RNA activity at high Hfq concentrations due to random-order binding. Sagawa S, Shin JE, Hussein R, Lim HN. Nucleic Acids Res. 2015 Aug 10. pii: gkv777. 10.1093/nar/gkv777 PubMed 26261213.
Backbone
  Vector backbone: unknown-ColE1 ori
  Backbone manufacturer: Lim Lab
  Vector type: Bacterial Expression, Synthetic Biology
Growth in bacteria
  Bacterial resistance: Ampicillin, 100 μg/mL
  Growth temperature: 37°C
  Growth strain: DH5alpha
  Copy number: Unknown
Gene/Insert 1
  Gene/Insert name: T710 hfq leader
  Promoter: pLlacO-1
  Cloning method: Unknown
  Sequencing primers: 5′ unknown; 3′ T1ter-rev
Gene/Insert 2
  Gene/Insert name: gfp
  Promoter: pLtetO-1
  Tag / fusion protein: m9::sodB leader (N terminal on insert)
  Cloning method: Unknown
  Sequencing primers: 5′ unknown; 3′ GFP-R
Terms and licenses: Academic/Nonprofit Terms; Industry Terms: Not Available to Industry
How to cite: pHL2021 was a gift from Han Lim (Addgene plasmid # 62833 ; http://n2t.net/addgene:62833 ; RRID:Addgene_62833)
